Addgene plasmid #26148: pPR244-PABPC
Depositing lab: Phillip Newmark. Depositing organization: University of Illinois at Urbana-Champaign. Publication: A functional genomic screen in planarians identifies novel regulators of germ cell development. Wang Y, Stary JM, Wilhelm JE, Newmark PA. Genes Dev. 2010 Sep 15. 24(18):2081-92. 10.1101/gad.1951010 PubMed 20844018.
Backbone
  Vector backbone: pPR244
  Backbone size w/o insert (bp): 2650
  Vector type: RNAi
Growth in bacteria
  Bacterial resistance: Kanamycin, 50 μg/mL
  Growth temperature: 37°C
  Growth strain: DH5alpha
  Growth instructions: HT115(DE3)
  Copy number: Unknown
Gene/Insert
  Gene/Insert name: Smed-PABPC (alt name: Poly(A)-binding protein, cytoplasmic)
  Species: Schmidtea mediterranea
  Insert size (bp): 1787
  GenBank ID: HM100651
  Cloning method: Restriction Enzyme
  Sequencing primers: 5′ CCTCGAGGTCGACGGTATC; 3′ AACAAAAGCTGGAGCTCCAC
Terms and licenses: Academic/Nonprofit Terms; Industry Terms: Not Available to Industry
How to cite: pPR244-PABPC was a gift from Phillip Newmark (Addgene plasmid # 26148 ; http://n2t.net/addgene:26148 ; RRID:Addgene_26148)
