[The description below was written by a language model from this plasmid's Addgene catalogue record.]
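Description:
pPR244-PABPC is an RNAi vector built on the pPR244 backbone (about 2.65 kb without insert) that carries a 1,787 bp fragment of Smed-PABPC, the cytoplasmic poly(A)-binding protein gene of the planarian Schmidtea mediterranea. The plasmid is propagated in E. coli under kanamycin selection. The record lists its copy number as unknown and does not name the origin of replication. The insert was introduced by restriction enzyme cloning, and no tags, reporters or fusion partners are recorded.

The record does not state which promoters flank the insert, and no feature table is available to confirm the vector architecture. It does list HT115(DE3) alongside the standard cloning strain. HT115(DE3) is an RNase III-deficient E. coli host with inducible T7 RNA polymerase, commonly used to produce double-stranded RNA in bacteria. Together with the RNAi vector classification, this suggests that the Smed-PABPC fragment is transcribed into dsRNA in bacteria, probably for delivery to the animals by feeding, although the record does not say so explicitly.

The construct is associated with a functional genomic screen in planarians that looked for regulators of germ cell development. Its evident purpose is knockdown of Smed-PABPC to examine the role of this mRNA-binding protein in that context. It can be used for RNAi loss-of-function studies of PABPC in S. mediterranea.
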