>Addgene plasmid #26148 | pPR244-PABPC | addgene partial sequence | sequence record 32256 | 26148 with pPR244-F (CCTCGAGGTCGACGGTATC)
GCTGTCGCCGTTGCTGTCGCCGTTGCTGTCGAAAATTAAGAGAAATGTTTTTAGAATTTGGTGAAATAAC
TAGCGCTAAGGTAATGATTGATGAAAATGGAAAATCTAAGGGATTCGGATTTGTATGCTTTAAAGATTCT
GAAACTGCTGAGTCTGCTGTGAAAGCTTTAAACGGCAAGATGTTTAAAGATCGTCAGTTGTATGTTGGTA
GAGCTCAGAAAAAAAATGAACGATTAGATGAATTGCGTTCTCATTTTGAAAAACAAAGAGCAGAACGTAG
TTCTCGATACACTCAAGGTGTAAATCTTTATGTAAAAAATCTTGATGATTCTATCGATGATACAAGATTG
AAGCAAGAATTTGTAGTTTTTGGTAATATAACAAGCGCGAAAGTCATGACTGATTCAAATAATCGGTCAA
AGGGATTTGGATTTGTATGCTTTTCAAACCCAGAAGAAGCCACCAAAGCTGTTACGGAAATGAATGGGAA
AATTTGTGGAAGTAAACCACTTTATGTAGCCCTTGCTCAAAGAAAAGAAGATCGTAAAGCGCATCTTGCG
TCTCAATATATGCAAAGAGTTAATCCTCATCGTAACAATTATCCCAATCAAGTCTCAGTTAATACCCTTA
TATCTGGTGGACCTCCTGGGGGACCCTCAATTTTGCCATATGCTTTTGCACCAAATGCTTCTACTCCACG
TGTCTATACTCAAAGTGCGGCATTTATGCCACCTCAAAATCGTTGGTCTAATCGAATGCACCCGAGTCAG
TTACAATTCAACGGTGGCAATATGAGGCAATTGGCAAATGCTCACTTCGGAAATATGGAAGG
